Addgene plasmid #169595: pVH321-1-Tier1-PhCMV-dCas9-3xNLS
Purpose: Tier-1 vector encoding PhCMV-driven dCas9-3xNLS expression (PhCMV-dCas9-3xNLS-pA).
Depositing lab: Martin Fussenegger. Depositing organization: ETH Zurich (Swiss Federal Institute of Technology). Publication: A versatile plasmid architecture for mammalian synthetic biology (VAMSyB). Haellman V, Strittmatter T, Bertschi A, Stucheli P, Fussenegger M. Metab Eng. 2021 Jul;66:41-50. doi: 10.1016/j.ymben.2021.04.003. Epub 2021 Apr 18. PubMed 33857582.
Backbone
  Vector backbone: pMM1 (pcDNA3.1-based)
  Backbone size w/o insert (bp): 4435
  Vector type: Mammalian Expression
  Selectable markers: Neomycin (select with G418)
Growth in bacteria
  Bacterial resistance: Ampicillin, 100 μg/mL
  Growth temperature: 37°C
  Growth strain: DH5alpha
  Copy number: High Copy
Gene/Insert
  Gene/Insert name: dead S.pyogenes Cas9 (alt name: PCMV-dCas9)
  Species: S. pyogenes
  Promoter: PhCMV
  Cloning method: Restriction Enzyme; 5′ cloning site Unknown (unknown if destroyed)
  Sequencing primers: 5′ AmpStart; 3′ BGH-rev
Terms and licenses: Academic/Nonprofit Terms; Industry Terms: Not Available to Industry
How to cite: pVH321-1-Tier1-PhCMV-dCas9-3xNLS was a gift from Martin Fussenegger (Addgene plasmid # 169595 ; http://n2t.net/addgene:169595 ; RRID:Addgene_169595)
