[The description below was written by a language model from this plasmid's Addgene catalogue record and pLannotate feature annotations shown in this document.]
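Description:
pVH321-1-Tier1-PhCMV-dCas9-3xNLS is a mammalian expression plasmid of about 9.4 kb built on pMM1, a pcDNA3.1-derived backbone, and designated a "Tier-1" vector within the VAMSyB modular plasmid architecture for mammalian synthetic biology. It is propagated in E. coli through a high-copy ColE1/pUC-type origin with ampicillin selection (AmpR under its own bla promoter). An f1 bacteriophage origin is also present. For selection in mammalian cells it carries a neomycin phosphotransferase gene driven by the SV40 enhancer/early promoter and terminated by an SV40 polyadenylation signal, which confers G418 resistance. Short annotated remnants, namely a ble fragment, a lacI fragment with lac promoter/operator elements, and a small HIV-1 LTR-like match just downstream of the CMV promoter, appear to be backbone leftovers rather than functional modules.

The payload is a single expression unit. The human cytomegalovirus immediate-early enhancer and promoter (PhCMV) drive the Streptococcus pyogenes Cas9 coding sequence, which the catalogue record describes as the catalytically dead variant (dCas9). The feature table labels it only as cas9, and the inactivating mutations are not listed. The open reading frame is fused at its C-terminus to three tandem SV40 large T antigen nuclear localization signals, which direct the protein to the nucleus, and the transcript ends at a bovine growth hormone polyadenylation signal. A T7 promoter lies between the CMV promoter and the coding sequence. No guide RNA cassette or effector domain is annotated, so the plasmid supplies constitutive, nuclear-targeted dCas9 alone. This protein can bind DNA under RNA guidance without cleaving it, for example in combination with separately supplied guide RNAs in mammalian gene-regulation circuits.
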