Features (pLannotate 1.2.2; 22 found; start..end, strand, type, name):
    109..412     +  enhancer       CMV enhancer: human cytomegalovirus immediate early enhancer
    413..616     +  promoter       CMV promoter: human cytomegalovirus (CMV) immediate early promoter
    612..645     +  LTR            5' LTR (truncated) (fragment): truncated 5' long terminal repeat (LTR) from HIV-1
    661..679     +  promoter       T7 promoter: promoter for bacteriophage T7 RNA polymerase
    720..4820    +  CDS            cas9: CAS9_STRP1 - Also known as csn1 From Streptococcus pyogenes serotype M1.
   4839..4859    +  CDS            SV40 NLS: nuclear localization signal of SV40 (simian virus 40) large T antigen
   4863..4883    +  CDS            SV40 NLS: nuclear localization signal of SV40 (simian virus 40) large T antigen
   4887..4907    +  CDS            SV40 NLS: nuclear localization signal of SV40 (simian virus 40) large T antigen
   4968..5192    +  polyA_signal   bGH poly(A) signal: bovine growth hormone polyadenylation signal
   5196..5217    +  promoter       SV40 promoter (fragment): SV40 enhancer and early promoter
   5238..5666    +  rep_origin     f1 ori (sequence partly withheld): f1 bacteriophage origin of replication; arrow indicates direction of (+) strand synthesis
   5680..6009    +  promoter       SV40 promoter: SV40 enhancer and early promoter
   6076..6867    +  CDS            neo: KKA2_KLEPN - Also known as kan, nptII. Experimental evidence at protein level: Swiss-Prot protein existence level 1. Resistance to kanamycin, neomycin, paromomycin, ribostamycin, butirosin and gentamicin B. From Klebsiella pneumoniae.
   6891..7049    +  CDS            ble (fragment): BLE_KLEPN - Experimental evidence at protein level: Swiss-Prot protein existence level 1. Binding protein with a strong affinity to the bleomycin family of antibiotics. Binds to CL990; an antimitotic-antibiotic compound. From Klebsiella pneumoniae.
   7044..7165    +  polyA_signal   SV40 poly(A) signal: SV40 polyadenylation signal
   7238..7254    -  protein_bind   lac operator: The lac repressor binds to the lac operator to inhibit transcription in E. coli. This inhibition can be relieved by adding lactose or isopropyl-β-D-thiogalactopyranoside (IPTG). lac repressor encoded by lacI
   7262..7292    -  promoter       lac promoter: promoter for the E. coli lac operon
   7307..7328    -  protein_bind   CAP binding site: CAP binding activates transcription in the presence of cAMP. E. coli catabolite activator protein
   7341..7433    -  CDS            lacI (fragment): lac repressor; lacI; The lac repressor binds to the lac operator to inhibit transcription in E. coli. This inhibition can be relieved by adding lactose or isopropyl-β-D-thiogalactopyranoside (IPTG).
   7616..8204    -  rep_origin     ori: high-copy-number ColE1/pMB1/pBR322/pUC origin of replication
   8375..9235    -  CDS            AmpR: β-lactamase; bla; confers resistance to ampicillin, carbenicillin, and related antibiotics
   9236..9340    -  promoter       AmpR promoter: bla
>Addgene plasmid #169595 | pVH321-1-Tier1-PhCMV-dCas9-3xNLS | addgene full sequence | sequence record 364527 | Addgene NGS Result
CGGGAGATCTCCACGCGTGGTACCCTCGAGTTGACATTGATTATTGAGTAGTTATTAATAGTAATCAATT
ACGGGGTCATTAGTTCATAGCCCATATATGGAGTTCCGCGTTACATAACTTACGGTAAATGGCCCGCCTG
GCTGACCGCCCAACGACCCCCGCCCATTGACGTCAATAATGACGTATGTTCCCATAGTAACGCCAATAGG
GACTTTCCATTGACGTCAATGGGTGGAGTATTTACGGTAAACTGCCCACTTGGCAGTACATCAAGTGTAT
CATATGCCAAGTACGCCCCCTATTGACGTCAATGACGGTAAATGGCCCGCCTGGCATTATGCCCAGTACA
TGACCTTATGGGACTTTCCTACTTGGCAGTACATCTACGTATTAGTCATCGCTATTACCATGGTGATGCG
GTTTTGGCAGTACATCAATGGGCGTGGATAGCGGTTTGACTCACGGGGATTTCCAAGTCTCCACCCCATT
GACGTCAATGGGAGTTTGTTTTGGCACCAAAATCAACGGGACTTTCCAAAATGTCGTAACAACTCCGCCC
CATTGACGCAAATGGGCGGTAGGCGTGTACGGTGGGAGGTCTATATAAGCAGAGCTCTCTGGCTAACTAG
AGAACCCACTGCTTACTGGCTTATCGAAATTAATACGACTCACTATAGGGAGACCCAAGCTGTTCGAAGC
GGAATTCACCATGACTAGTGACAAGAAGTATTCTATCGGACTGGCCATCGGGACTAATAGCGTCGGGTGG
GCCGTGATCACTGACGAGTACAAGGTGCCCTCTAAGAAGTTCAAGGTGCTCGGGAACACCGACCGGCATT
CCATCAAGAAAAATCTGATCGGAGCTCTCCTCTTTGATTCAGGGGAGACCGCTGAAGCAACCCGCCTCAA
GCGGACTGCTAGACGGCGGTACACCAGGAGGAAGAACCGGATTTGTTACCTTCAAGAGATATTCTCCAAC
GAAATGGCAAAGGTCGACGACAGCTTCTTCCATAGGCTGGAAGAATCATTCCTCGTGGAAGAGGATAAGA
AGCATGAACGGCATCCCATCTTCGGTAATATCGTCGACGAGGTGGCCTATCACGAGAAATACCCAACCAT
CTACCATCTTCGCAAAAAGCTGGTGGACTCAACCGACAAGGCAGACCTCCGGCTTATCTACCTGGCCCTG
GCCCACATGATCAAGTTCAGAGGCCACTTCCTGATCGAGGGCGACCTCAATCCTGACAATAGCGATGTGG
ATAAACTGTTCATCCAGCTGGTGCAGACTTACAACCAGCTCTTTGAAGAGAACCCCATCAATGCAAGCGG
AGTCGATGCCAAGGCCATTCTGTCAGCCCGGCTGTCAAAGAGCCGCAGACTTGAGAATCTTATCGCTCAG
CTGCCGGGTGAAAAGAAAAATGGACTGTTCGGGAACCTGATTGCTCTTTCACTTGGGCTGACTCCCAATT
TCAAGTCTAATTTCGACCTGGCAGAGGATGCCAAGCTGCAACTGTCCAAGGACACCTATGATGACGATCT
CGACAACCTCCTGGCCCAGATCGGTGACCAATACGCCGACCTTTTCCTTGCTGCTAAGAATCTTTCTGAC
GCCATCCTGCTGTCTGACATTCTCCGCGTGAACACTGAAATCACCAAGGCCCCTCTTTCAGCTTCAATGA
TTAAGCGGTATGATGAGCACCACCAGGACCTGACCCTGCTTAAGGCACTCGTCCGGCAGCAGCTTCCGGA
GAAGTACAAGGAAATCTTCTTTGACCAGTCAAAGAATGGATACGCCGGCTACATCGACGGAGGTGCCTCC
CAAGAGGAATTTTATAAGTTTATCAAACCTATCCTTGAGAAGATGGACGGCACCGAAGAGCTCCTCGTGA
AACTGAATCGGGAGGATCTGCTGCGGAAGCAGCGCACTTTCGACAATGGGAGCATTCCCCACCAGATCCA
TCTTGGGGAGCTTCACGCCATCCTTCGGCGCCAAGAGGACTTCTACCCCTTTCTTAAGGACAACAGGGAG
AAGATTGAGAAAATTCTCACTTTCCGCATCCCCTACTACGTGGGACCCCTCGCCAGAGGAAATAGCCGGT
TTGCTTGGATGACCAGAAAGTCAGAAGAAACTATCACTCCCTGGAACTTCGAAGAGGTGGTGGACAAGGG
AGCCAGCGCTCAGTCATTCATCGAACGGATGACTAACTTCGATAAGAACCTCCCCAATGAGAAGGTCCTG
CCGAAACATTCCCTGCTCTACGAGTACTTTACCGTGTACAACGAGCTGACCAAGGTGAAATATGTCACCG
AAGGGATGAGGAAGCCCGCATTCCTGTCAGGCGAACAAAAGAAGGCAATTGTGGACCTTCTGTTCAAGAC
CAATAGAAAGGTGACCGTGAAGCAGCTGAAGGAGGACTATTTCAAGAAAATTGAATGCTTCGACTCTGTG
GAGATTAGCGGGGTCGAAGATCGGTTCAACGCAAGCCTGGGTACCTACCATGATCTGCTTAAGATCATCA
AGGACAAGGATTTTCTGGACAATGAGGAGAACGAGGACATCCTTGAGGACATTGTCCTGACTCTCACTCT
GTTCGAGGACCGGGAAATGATCGAGGAGAGGCTTAAGACCTACGCCCATCTGTTCGACGATAAAGTGATG
AAGCAACTTAAACGGAGAAGATATACCGGATGGGGACGCCTTAGCCGCAAACTCATCAACGGAATCCGGG
ACAAACAGAGCGGAAAGACCATTCTTGATTTCCTTAAGAGCGACGGATTCGCTAATCGCAACTTCATGCA
ACTTATCCATGATGATTCCCTGACCTTTAAGGAGGACATCCAGAAGGCCCAAGTGTCTGGACAAGGTGAC
TCACTGCACGAGCATATCGCAAATCTGGCTGGTTCACCCGCTATTAAGAAGGGTATTCTCCAGACCGTGA
AAGTCGTGGACGAGCTGGTCAAGGTGATGGGTCGCCATAAACCAGAGAACATTGTCATCGAGATGGCCAG
GGAAAACCAGACTACCCAGAAGGGACAGAAGAACAGCAGGGAGCGGATGAAAAGAATTGAGGAAGGGATT
AAGGAGCTCGGGTCACAGATCCTTAAAGAGCACCCGGTGGAAAACACCCAGCTTCAGAATGAGAAGCTCT
ATCTGTACTACCTTCAAAATGGACGCGATATGTATGTGGACCAAGAGCTTGATATCAACAGGCTCTCAGA
CTACGACGTGGACGCCATCGTCCCTCAGAGCTTCCTCAAAGACGACTCAATTGACAATAAGGTGCTGACT
CGCTCAGACAAGAACCGGGGAAAGTCAGATAACGTGCCCTCAGAGGAAGTCGTGAAAAAGATGAAGAACT
ATTGGCGCCAGCTTCTGAACGCAAAGCTGATCACTCAGCGGAAGTTCGACAATCTCACTAAGGCTGAGAG
GGGCGGACTGAGCGAACTGGACAAAGCAGGATTCATTAAACGGCAACTTGTGGAGACTCGGCAGATTACT
AAACATGTCGCCCAAATCCTTGACTCACGCATGAATACCAAGTACGACGAAAACGACAAACTTATCCGCG
AGGTGAAGGTGATTACCCTGAAGTCCAAGCTGGTCAGCGATTTCAGAAAGGACTTTCAATTCTACAAAGT
GCGGGAGATCAATAACTATCATCATGCTCATGACGCATATCTGAATGCCGTGGTGGGAACCGCCCTGATC
AAGAAGTACCCAAAGCTGGAAAGCGAGTTCGTGTACGGAGACTACAAGGTCTACGACGTGCGCAAGATGA
TTGCCAAATCTGAGCAGGAGATCGGAAAGGCCACCGCAAAGTACTTCTTCTACAGCAACATCATGAATTT
CTTCAAGACCGAAATCACCCTTGCAAACGGTGAGATCCGGAAGAGGCCGCTCATCGAGACTAATGGGGAG
ACTGGCGAAATCGTGTGGGACAAGGGCAGAGATTTCGCTACCGTGCGCAAAGTGCTTTCTATGCCTCAAG
TGAACATCGTGAAGAAAACCGAGGTGCAAACCGGAGGCTTTTCTAAGGAATCAATCCTCCCCAAGCGCAA
CTCCGACAAGCTCATTGCAAGGAAGAAGGATTGGGACCCTAAGAAGTACGGCGGATTCGATTCACCAACT
GTGGCTTATTCTGTCCTGGTCGTGGCTAAGGTGGAAAAAGGAAAGTCTAAGAAGCTCAAGAGCGTGAAGG
AACTGCTGGGTATCACCATTATGGAGCGCAGCTCCTTCGAGAAGAACCCAATTGACTTTCTCGAAGCCAA
AGGTTACAAGGAAGTCAAGAAGGACCTTATCATCAAGCTCCCAAAGTATAGCCTGTTCGAACTGGAGAAT
GGGCGGAAGCGGATGCTCGCCTCCGCTGGCGAACTTCAGAAGGGTAATGAGCTGGCTCTCCCCTCCAAGT
ACGTGAATTTCCTCTACCTTGCAAGCCATTACGAGAAGCTGAAGGGGAGCCCCGAGGACAACGAGCAAAA
GCAACTGTTTGTGGAGCAGCATAAGCATTATCTGGACGAGATCATTGAGCAGATTTCCGAGTTTTCTAAA
CGCGTCATTCTCGCTGATGCCAACCTCGATAAAGTCCTTAGCGCATACAATAAGCACAGAGACAAACCAA
TTCGGGAGCAGGCTGAGAATATCATCCACCTGTTCACCCTCACCAATCTTGGTGCCCCTGCCGCATTCAA
GTACTTCGACACCACCATCGACCGGAAACGCTATACCTCCACCAAAGAAGTGCTGGACGCCACCCTCATC
CACCAGAGCATCACCGGACTTTACGAAACTCGGATTGACCTCTCACAGCTCGGAGGGGATGAGGGAGCTG
CTAGTGATCCAAAAAAGAAGAGAAAGGTAGATCCAAAAAAGAAGAGAAAGGTAGATCCAAAAAAGAAGAG
AAAGGTAGCTAGCGGATCCACCGGTGTCTAGAAAGCTTTGAGGCCGGCCTGCAGGGATCAGCCTCGACTG
TGCCTTCTAGTTGCCAGCCATCTGTTGTTTGCCCCTCCCCCGTGCCTTCCTTGACCCTGGAAGGTGCCAC
TCCCACTGTCCTTTCCTAATAAAATGAGGAAATTGCATCGCATTGTCTGAGTAGGTGTCATTCTATTCTG
GGGGGTGGGGTGGGGCAGGACAGCAAGGGGGAGGATTGGGAAGACAATAGCAGGCATGCTGGGGATGCGG
TGGGCTCTATGGCTTCTGAGGCGGAAAGAACCAGCTGGGGCTCTAGGGGGTATCCCC
[124 nt withheld, positions 5238-5361]
C
[91 nt withheld, positions 5363-5453]
A
[49 nt withheld, positions 5455-5503]
CCTTTGACGTTGGAGTCCACGTTCTTT
[37 nt withheld, positions 5531-5567]
ACCCTATCTCGGTCTATTCTTTTGATTTATAAGGGATTTTGCCGATTTCGGCCTATTGGTTAAAAAATGA
GCTGATTTAACAAAAATTTAACGCGAATTAATTCTGTGGAATGTGTGTCAGTTAGGGTGTGGAAAGTCCC
CAGGCTCCCCAGCAGGCAGAAGTATGCAAAGCATGCATCTCAATTAGTCAGCAACCAGGTGTGGAAAGTC
CCCAGGCTCCCCAGCAGGCAGAAGTATGCAAAGCATGCATCTCAATTAGTCAGCAACCATAGTCCCGCCC
CTAACTCCGCCCATCCCGCCCCTAACTCCGCCCAGTTCCGCCCATTCTCCGCCCCATGGCTGACTAATTT
TTTTTATTTATGCAGAGGCCGAGGCCGCCTCTGCCTCTGAGCTATTCCAGAAGTAGTGAGGAGGCTTTTT
TGGAGGCCTAGGCTTTTGCAAAAAGCTCCCGGGAGCTTGTATATCCATTTTCGGATCTGATCAAGAGACA
GGATGAGGATCGTTTCGCATGATTGAACAAGATGGATTGCACGCAGGTTCTCCGGCCGCTTGGGTGGAGA
GGCTATTCGGCTATGACTGGGCACAACAGACAATCGGCTGCTCTGATGCCGCCGTGTTCCGGCTGTCAGC
GCAGGGGCGCCCGGTTCTTTTTGTCAAGACCGACCTGTCCGGTGCCCTGAATGAACTGCAGGACGAGGCA
GCGCGGCTATCGTGGCTGGCCACGACGGGCGTTCCTTGCGCAGCTGTGCTCGACGTTGTCACTGAAGCGG
GAAGGGACTGGCTGCTATTGGGCGAAGTGCCGGGGCAGGATCTCCTGTCATCTCACCTTGCTCCTGCCGA
GAAAGTATCCATCATGGCTGATGCAATGCGGCGGCTGCATACGCTTGATCCGGCTACCTGCCCATTCGAC
CACCAAGCGAAACATCGCATCGAGCGAGCACGTACTCGGATGGAAGCCGGTCTTGTCGATCAGGATGATC
TGGACGAAGAGCATCAGGGGCTCGCGCCAGCCGAACTGTTCGCCAGGCTCAAGGCGCGCATGCCCGACGG
CGAGGATCTCGTCGTGACCCATGGCGATGCCTGCTTGCCGAATATCATGGTGGAAAATGGCCGCTTTTCT
GGATTCATCGACTGTGGCCGGCTGGGTGTGGCGGACCGCTATCAGGACATAGCGTTGGCTACCCGTGATA
TTGCTGAAGAGCTTGGCGGCGAATGGGCTGACCGCTTCCTCGTGCTTTACGGTATCGCCGCTCCCGATTC
GCAGCGCATCGCCTTCTATCGCCTTCTTGACGAGTTCTTCTGAGCGGGACTCTGGGGTTCGAAATGACCG
ACCAAGCGACGCCCAACCTGCCATCACGAGATTTCGATTCCACCGCCGCCTTCTATGAAAGGTTGGGCTT
CGGAATCGTTTTCCGGGACGCCGGCTGGATGATCCTCCAGCGCGGGGATCTCATGCTGGAGTTCTTCGCC
CACCCCAACTTGTTTATTGCAGCTTATAATGGTTACAAATAAAGCAATAGCATCACAAATTTCACAAATA
AAGCATTTTTTTCACTGCATTCTAGTTGTGGTTTGTCCAAACTCATCAATGTATCTTATCATGTCTGTAT
ACCGTCGACCTCTAGCTAGAGCTTGGCGTAATCATGGTCATAGCTGTTTCCTGTGTGAAATTGTTATCCG
CTCACAATTCCACACAACATACGAGCCGGAAGCATAAAGTGTAAAGCCTGGGGTGCCTAATGAGTGAGCT
AACTCACATTAATTGCGTTGCGCTCACTGCCCGCTTTCCAGTCGGGAAACCTGTCGTGCCAGCTGCATTA
ATGAATCGGCCAACGCGCGGGGAGAGGCGGTTTGCGTATTGGGCGCTCTTCCGCTTCCTCGCTCACTGAC
TCGCTGCGCTCGGTCGTTCGGCTGCGGCGAGCGGTATCAGCTCACTCAAAGGCGGTAATACGGTTATCCA
CAGAATCAGGGGATAACGCAGGAAAGAACATGTGAGCAAAAGGCCAGCAAAAGGCCAGGAACCGTAAAAA
GGCCGCGTTGCTGGCGTTTTTCCATAGGCTCCGCCCCCCTGACGAGCATCACAAAAATCGACGCTCAAGT
CAGAGGTGGCGAAACCCGACAGGACTATAAAGATACCAGGCGTTTCCCCCTGGAAGCTCCCTCGTGCGCT
CTCCTGTTCCGACCCTGCCGCTTACCGGATACCTGTCCGCCTTTCTCCCTTCGGGAAGCGTGGCGCTTTC
TCATAGCTCACGCTGTAGGTATCTCAGTTCGGTGTAGGTCGTTCGCTCCAAGCTGGGCTGTGTGCACGAA
CCCCCCGTTCAGCCCGACCGCTGCGCCTTATCCGGTAACTATCGTCTTGAGTCCAACCCGGTAAGACACG
ACTTATCGCCACTGGCAGCAGCCACTGGTAACAGGATTAGCAGAGCGAGGTATGTAGGCGGTGCTACAGA
GTTCTTGAAGTGGTGGCCTAACTACGGCTACACTAGAAGAACAGTATTTGGTATCTGCGCTCTGCTGAAG
CCAGTTACCTTCGGAAAAAGAGTTGGTAGCTCTTGATCCGGCAAACAAACCACCGCTGGTAGCGGTGGTT
TTTTTGTTTGCAAGCAGCAGATTACGCGCAGAAAAAAAGGATCTCAAGAAGATCCTTTGATCTTTTCTAC
GGGGTCTGACGCTCAGTGGAACGAAAACTCACGTTAAGGGATTTTGGTCATGAGATTATCAAAAAGGATC
TTCACCTAGATCCTTTTAAATTAAAAATGAAGTTTTAAATCAATCTAAAGTATATATGAGTAAACTTGGT
CTGACAGTTACCAATGCTTAATCAGTGAGGCACCTATCTCAGCGATCTGTCTATTTCGTTCATCCATAGT
TGCCTGACTCCCCGTCGTGTAGATAACTACGATACGGGAGGGCTTACCATCTGGCCCCAGTGCTGCAATG
ATACCGCGAGACCCACGCTCACCGGCTCCAGATTTATCAGCAATAAACCAGCCAGCCGGAAGGGCCGAGC
GCAGAAGTGGTCCTGCAACTTTATCCGCCTCCATCCAGTCTATTAATTGTTGCCGGGAAGCTAGAGTAAG
TAGTTCGCCAGTTAATAGTTTGCGCAACGTTGTTGCCATTGCTACAGGCATCGTGGTGTCACGCTCGTCG
TTTGGTATGGCTTCATTCAGCTCCGGTTCCCAACGATCAAGGCGAGTTACATGATCCCCCATGTTGTGCA
AAAAAGCGGTTAGCTCCTTCGGTCCTCCGATCGTTGTCAGAAGTAAGTTGGCCGCAGTGTTATCACTCAT
GGTTATGGCAGCACTGCATAATTCTCTTACTGTCATGCCATCCGTAAGATGCTTTTCTGTGACTGGTGAG
TACTCAACCAAGTCATTCTGAGAATAGTGTATGCGGCGACCGAGTTGCTCTTGCCCGGCGTCAATACGGG
ATAATACCGCGCCACATAGCAGAACTTTAAAAGTGCTCATCATTGGAAAACGTTCTTCGGGGCGAAAACT
CTCAAGGATCTTACCGCTGTTGAGATCCAGTTCGATGTAACCCACTCGTGCACCCAACTGATCTTCAGCA
TCTTTTACTTTCACCAGCGTTTCTGGGTGAGCAAAAACAGGAAGGCAAAATGCCGCAAAAAAGGGAATAA
GGGCGACACGGAAATGTTGAATACTCATACTCTTCCTTTTTCAATATTATTGAAGCATTTATCAGGGTTA
TTGTCTCATGAGCGGATACATATTTGAATGTATTTAGAAAAATAAACAAATAGGGGTTCCGCGCACATTT
CCCCGAAAAGTGCCACCTGACGTCGACGGAT
